>Addgene plasmid #191741 | csr-1_son-1_mApple | addgene full sequence | sequence record 379284 | Addgene NGS Result
GTAGGTATCTCAGTTCGGTGTAGGTCGTTCGCTCCAAGCTGGGCTGTGTGCACGAACCCCCCGTTCAGCC
CGACCGCTGCGCCTTATCCGGTAACTATCGTCTTGAGTCCAACCCGGTAAGACACGACTTATCGCCACTG
GCAGCAGCCACTGGTAACAGGATTAGCAGAGCGAGGTATGTAGGCGGTGCTACAGAGTTCTTGAAGTGGT
GGCCTAACTACGGCTACACTAGAAGAACAGTATTTGGTATCTGCGCTCTGCTGAAGCCAGTTACCTTCGG
AAAAAGAGTTGGTAGCTCTTGATCCGGCAAACAAACCACCGCTGGTAGCGGTGGTTTTTTTGTTTGCAAG
CAGCAGATTACGCGCAGAAAAAAAGGATCTCAAGAAGATCCTTTGATCTTTTCTACGGGGTCTGACGCTC
AGTGGAACGAAAACTCACGTTAAGGGATTTTGGTCATGAGATTATCAAAAAGGATCTTCACCTAGATCCT
TTTAAATTAAAAATGAAGTTTTAAATCAATCTAAAGTATATATGAGTAAACTTGGTCTGACAGTTACCAA
TGCTTAATCAGTGAGGCACCTATCTCAGCGATCTGTCTATTTCGTTCATCCATAGTTGCCTGACTCCCCG
TCGTGTAGATAACTACGATACGGGAGGGCTTACCATCTGGCCCCAGTGCTGCAATGATACCGCGAGACCC
ACGCTCACCGGCTCCAGATTTATCAGCAATAAACCAGCCAGCCGGAAGGGCCGAGCGCAGAAGTGGTCCT
GCAACTTTATCCGCCTCCATCCAGTCTATTAATTGTTGCCGGGAAGCTAGAGTAAGTAGTTCGCCAGTTA
ATAGTTTGCGCAACGTTGTTGCCATTGCTACAGGCATCGTGGTGTCACGCTCGTCGTTTGGTATGGCTTC
ATTCAGCTCCGGTTCCCAACGATCAAGGCGAGTTACATGATCCCCCATGTTGTGCAAAAAAGCGGTTAGC
TCCTTCGGTCCTCCGATCGTTGTCAGAAGTAAGTTGGCCGCAGTGTTATCACTCATGGTTATGGCAGCAC
TGCATAATTCTCTTACTGTCATGCCATCCGTAAGATGCTTTTCTGTGACTGGTGAGTACTCAACCAAGTC
ATTCTGAGAATAGTGTATGCGGCGACCGAGTTGCTCTTGCCCGGCGTCAATACGGGATAATACCGCGCCA
CATAGCAGAACTTTAAAAGTGCTCATCATTGGAAAACGTTCTTCGGGGCGAAAACTCTCAAGGATCTTAC
CGCTGTTGAGATCCAGTTCGATGTAACCCACTCGTGCACCCAACTGATCTTCAGCATCTTTTACTTTCAC
CAGCGTTTCTGGGTGAGCAAAAACAGGAAGGCAAAATGCCGCAAAAAAGGGAATAAGGGCGACACGGAAA
TGTTGAATACTCATACTCTTCCTTTTTCAATATTATTGAAGCATTTATCAGGGTTATTGTCTCATGAGCG
GATACATATTTGAATGTATTTAGAAAAATAAACAAATAGGGGTTCCGCGCACATTTCCCCGAAAAGTGCC
ACCTGAACGAAGCATCTGTGCTTCATTTTGTAGAACAAAAATGCAACGCGAGAGCGCTAATTTTTCAAAC
AAAGAATCTGAGCTGCATTTTTACAGAACAGAAATGCAACGCGAAAGCGCTATTTTACCAACGAAGAATC
TGTGCTTCATTTTTGTAAAACAAAAATGCAACGCGAGAGCGCTAATTTTTCAAACAAAGAATCTGAGCTG
CATTTTTACAGAACAGAAATGCAACGCGAGAGCGCTATTTTACCAACAAAGAATCTATACTTCTTTTTTG
TTCTACAAAAATGCATCCCGAGAGCGCTATTTTTCTAACAAAGCATCTTAGATTACTTTTTTTCTCCTTT
GTGCGCTCTATAATGCAGTCTCTTGATAACTTTTTGCACTGTAGGTCCGTTAAGGTTAGAAGAAGGCTAC
TTTGGTGTCTATTTTCTCTTCCATAAAAAAAGCCTGACTCCACTTCCCGCGTTTACTGATTACTAGCGAA
GCTGCGGGTGCATTTTTTCAAGATAAAGGCATCCCCGATTATATTCTATACCGATGTGGATTGCGCATAC
TTTGTGAACAGAAAGTGATAGCGTTGATGATTCTTCATTGGTCAGAAAATTATGAACGGTTTCTTCTATT
TTGTCTCTATATACTACGTATAGGAAATGTTTACATTTTCGTATTGTTTTCGATTCACTCTATGAATAGT
TCTTACTACAATTTTTTTGTCTAAAGAGTAATACTAGAGATAAACATAAAAAATGTAGAGGTCGAGTTTA
GATGCAAGTTCAAGGAGCGAAAGGTGGATGGGTAGGTTATATAGGGATATAGCACAGAGATATATAGCAA
AGAGATACTTTTGAGCAATGTTTGTGGAAGCGGTATTCGCAATATTTTAGTAGCTCGTTACAGTCCGGTG
CGTTTTTGGTTTTTTGAAAGTGCGTCTTCAGAGCGCTTTTGGTTTTCAAAAGCGCTCTGAAGTTCCTATA
CTTTCTAGAGAATAGGAACTTCGGAATAGGAACTTCAAAGCGTTTCCGAAAACGAGCGCTTCCGAAAATG
CAACGCGAGCTGCGCACATACAGCTCACTGTTCACGTCGCACCTATATCTGCGTGTTGCCTGTATATATA
TATACATGAGAAGAACGGCATAGTGCGTGTTTATGCTTAAATGCGTACTTATATGCGTCTATTTATGTAG
GATGAAAGGTAGTCTAGTACCTCCTGTGATATTATCCCATTCCATGCGGGGTATCGTATGCTTCCTTCAG
CACTACCCTTTAGCTGTTCTATATGCTGCCACTCCTCAATTGGATTAGTCTCATCCTTCAATGCTATCAT
TTCCTTTGATATTGGATCATACTAAGAAACCATTATTATCATGACATTAACCTATAAAAATAGGCGTATC
ACGAGGCCCTTTCGTCTCGCGCGTTTCGGTGATGACGGTGAAAACCTCTGACACATGCAGCTCCCGGAGA
CGGTCACAGCTTGTCTGTAAGCGGATGCCGGGAGCAGACAAGCCCGTCAGGGCGCGTCAGCGGGTGTTGG
CGGGTGTCGGGGCTGGCTTAACTATGCGGCATCAGAGCAGATTGTACTGAGAGTGCACCATACCACCTTT
TCAATTCATCATTTTTTTTTTATTCTTTTTTTTGATTTCGGTTTCCTTGAAATTTTTTTGATTCGGTAAT
CTCCGAACAGAAGGAAGAACGAAGGAAGGAGCACAGACTTAGATTGGTATATATACGCATATGTAGTGTT
GAAGAAACATGAAATTGCCCAGTATTCTTAACCCAACTGCACAGAACAAAAACCTGCAGGAAACGAAGAT
AAATCATGTCGAAAGCTACATATAAGGAACGTGCTGCTACTCATCCTAGTCCTGTTGCTGCCAAGCTATT
TAATATCATGCACGAAAAGCAAACAAACTTGTGTGCTTCATTGGATGTTCGTACCACCAAGGAATTACTG
GAGTTAGTTGAAGCATTAGGTCCCAAAATTTGTTTACTAAAAACACATGTGGATATCTTGACTGATTTTT
CCATGGAGGGCACAGTTAAGCCGCTAAAGGCATTATCCGCCAAGTACAATTTTTTACTCTTCGAAGACAG
AAAATTTGCTGACATTGGTAATACAGTCAAATTGCAGTACTCTGCGGGTGTATACAGAATAGCAGAATGG
GCAGACATTACGAATGCACACGGTGTGGTGGGCCCAGGTATTGTTAGCGGTTTGAAGCAGGCGGCAGAAG
AAGTAACAAAGGAACCTAGAGGCCTTTTGATGTTAGCAGAATTGTCATGCAAGGGCTCCCTATCTACTGG
AGAATATACTAAGGGTACTGTTGACATTGCGAAGAGCGACAAAGATTTTGTTATCGGCTTTATTGCTCAA
AGAGACATGGGTGGAAGAGATGAAGGTTACGATTGGTTGATTATGACACCCGGTGTGGGTTTAGATGACA
AGGGAGACGCATTGGGTCAACAGTATAGAACCGTGGATGATGTGGTCTCTACAGGATCTGACATTATTAT
TGTTGGAAGAGGACTATTTGCAAAGGGAAGGGATGCTAAGGTAGAGGGTGAACGTTACAGAAAAGCAGGC
TGGGAAGCATATTTGAGAAGATGCGGCCAGCAAAACTAAAAAACTGTATTATAAGTAAATGCATGTATAC
TAAACTCACAAATTAGAGCTTCAATTTAATTATATCAGTTATTACCCTATGCGGTGTGAAATACCGCACA
GATGCGTAAGGAGAAAATACCGCATCAGGAAATTGTAAGCGTTAATATTTTGTTAAAATTCGCGTTAAAT
TTTTGTTAAATCAGCTCATTTTTTAACCAATAGGCCGAAATCGGCAAAATCCCTTATAAATCAAAAGAAT
AGACCGAGATAGGGT
[37 nt withheld, positions 4426-4462]
AAAGAACGTGGACTCCAACGTCAAAGG
[49 nt withheld, positions 4490-4538]
T
[91 nt withheld, positions 4540-4630]
G
[124 nt withheld, positions 4632-4755]
CCATTCGCCATTCAGGCTGCGCAACTGTTGGGAAGGGCGATCGGTGCGGGCCTCTTCGCTATTACGCCAG
CTGGCGAAAGGGGGATGTGCTGCAAGGCGATTAAGTTGGGTAACGCCAGGGTTTTCCCAGTCACGACGCT
GGAGAAGCTCATTCCACCCGAAATGCCCGTGAACTTGCCCTTGTTTGCGCGGGCCTTCTTGCGCTCTGCT
CGGATACGCTCGACATCGCTGAGGAGCTCGGCGAGTTCCTTGGCGCGGTTGCGGACGTTGATACCCTGGT
CTTTGCCGTTCTGGTCGATAAAATGGAACTGGCGCAGCATCTTGAGGAGGGTAAGATGCGACCGAGCATC
GTCCACCACTCGTTCGGAACCGTGCTTAATCAGGTACTCTAGTAGTTGAAGGGCCTTGTAGATCTGGCGC
CATTCTTCGGCGGACTTTTCTGTGAAACGGCGGTAAATCATGGGCATGATTTCGTTGAGTGTTTGGCTAA
GAACAAGGAGGGAAACGCAAGTTAGCCGCGTTCGTATACAAGCGAGCAGTTCTCGAGAACGTACTAGTTG
AAGGTGCCATCGGCGATCTCTTGCATCAAAGTCGACGATGCACCCCAAGGTTCATTGTTGGTGGCCTCGC
GCACCTGGGTTCGCTGTCAGCTCCCGTTCCATGGTCTCTTGTCTGGGATCAAGTATATGGCGAAGGGCGC
AAGAGAATGGTGCCAGTGTGGCGCGTGGATACGGGCATACCTTGGACTCCATCTCGGTATAGTTCATGAC
AGCTGGTTGGAGCCATTGTCAGCACCCTGAACACGAAATCATGAGGGAGTCTTGGTTCTGGACTAGGTGG
TCACCTACCATTTTGAACCTTTCGTACGCCAGCCTTGATGTCGTAGAGTGTCAGGTTGGACACGGTATCC
TTGAGGCTATTGAAATCCATTGCGTAAACGTGTCTATCGCCGGAGTTGCTGGGAATTGTTCTGATGGGCT
AAGGTAATTCTTCTCTAGATCCAATCTGAGCCTCGCGGTGATGATTGCCAGACGGGCGGGATGCTGTGGC
GACTTGGTGGTTTTTGTTCGGGCTGATCGCTTTCAGGGCGACGTTTCACGGTCTTGTCGGGATCAGATGG
ACATTGAGGTGCGGAATTATACGATTTAGGTGACTGCAGGCCATACAGATCTCCCTAGACGCCGGGCCAA
TCCGTTCCTTGCACCTTCTCTCACACATGCAGGTTTTGGAATGTGGCTTCATCGTGTCCAGAACTGGGCG
CATTGGGGCCAGGCTCAGTGTCAGTGTAGGGATCGATGTACATATGGCAGTTGACAGCGAGAGAGCCAGG
TGTCACAGGCAGTCCGTCAGTGGCCGCGGTGGTGGCCACGCACTTTCTGCAGGAGCCGTCTGGGGTGCGT
GCAGCTGGCGGCCGCTTCCGGGCATACGGCTTGTGTAACGAGGGTGTTGACCCTCGGCTTGGCGCTTGAA
CTTGGCGCTGCGGTCCCCCCACAGTTGACCACAATCCCCGGCCAATCGAACGACGGCAACAAGGGCGCAC
TAGCCAGTGAACGCCTGGGGATAGTGGGTGGTCAAAGAGAATTGGGCAAACGAGACGACAATGGAGGGTG
AACCGGGAATAATAAACAGCTGGTGAGACCACCCATCAAACGAATCACCCCACCATGGGATGCCCTCAGA
TGCCCTCCATGCCACCATAAGGAATGATCTTACGGCTTGCCGAAGTTAACAGGCCTGCTTTTGCATATGA
ACGAGAGCCTGGTGTTGCATTCCACATTGGCTATCTACAGTACCTACCCAACCTACACACCCTGATGCGA
AAGGGACAGAAGGGGAGAAGGATACATACATATACCTGACTCGTGCCCATCAACAACAGAGAAAGGGTGA
TCGCTGAACACATCAGAGCATCTCTTCCCCCCTGGCGACTAAAAGTGCTCCCAATCTCGTCTTACATCTG
ATACGTTGTTCAAACTCCGCAACCCGATCTGCACACTGCCCTGCCTTGGCCCTTCTTGGAGTCTCCGCTT
CCCCACGCCATCTCACGCTCGAGGACTCCGCTGCTAGGTATGAGCTAGGCCTGCCGTCGACAGGATCCAC
CAGACGTCAACAATAACCCATCTTGGAAATACATAAGAAGACGTCACTTCCCTCCCTTTTCGAAAGGAAG
AGATCATCATCAGCATCCATCATGGCTGGTCTTTTTGGTTCCGCCGCCGCATCCGCGAGCAACACCCTCG
GCGATCTTAAGCAGGATGTCGAGCTCGGCCAACCCCCCGAGGACAGCATCAGCGACCTTGCCTTCAACCC
CAACCCCGCCGACCAGAAGGACTTCCTCGCCGTAGCCAGCTGGGACAAGAAGACACGCATTTACGAGATC
TTGAGTAATGGTCAAGGTCAGGGACAGGCCATGATTGAGCATGATGCCCCCGTTTTCTCTTGCGATTTCT
TCAAGGTATGTTTGCGTCGATTGGCCTGGCAGGTAGCCCGACAAAACACTGACATGCACTTCTCCCAACA
GGACGGCACAAAGGTCATTTCCGCCGGCGCCGACAAGGCCGCCAAGGTTCTCGATTTGGCCACCGGTCAG
TCGATGCAGGTCGCTGCTCACGATATGCCCATCAAGTGCGTTCGCTACTTCGAGGCCAATGGCACGCCCA
TGGCGGTGACAGGTGGCTGGGACAAGCAGATCAAGTACTGGGATTTCCGCTCCGCGAACCCGGCCGCCAC
GGTGCAGGCCCAGGAGCGCGTTTATACCATGGATGTGCGCGACAACTTGCTCGTGGTCGGAACCGCTGAT
CGCTATATCAACGTGATCAACCTGAAGGACCCCGGCAAGTTCTACAAGACAATGCAGAGCCCTCTTAAAT
GGCAGACTCGTGTGGTCAGCTGCTTCAACGATTCTCAGGGCTTTGCTATCGGCTCGATCGAGGGTAGATG
CGCCATTCAATATGTGGAGGACAAGGATTCTGCGTACGCCTTCACCTCCTCCCCCTTTACTATCCCATCT
GCCGAATACGCTGACTAACTGACTTGTTTTCCAGCTCCAACTTCTCTTTCAAATGCCACCGCGACCCCGC
CCAAGGCAACACCACGGCCGTCCACGCTGTCAACGACATCTCCTTCCACCCCCAACACGGCACCTTCAGC
ACAGCCGGTAGCGACGGCACCTTCCACTTCTGGGACAAGGACGCCAAGCACCGTCTCAAGGGTTACCCCA
ACGTCGGCGGCAGCATCACCTCGACAACGTTCAACAAGACCGGCAGCATCTTTGCCTACGCCATTAGTTA
TGACTGGAGCAAGGGGTACCAAGGCAACTCGCCCACGTACCCGACCAAGGTCATGCTCCACCCAGTACAG
CAGGACGAGTGCAAGCCCCGTCCGAGCGTTAAGAAGAGGGCTGGTATTGGTTTGGCTATTGCTGGCATGG
TGAGCAAGGGCGAGGAGAATAACATGGCCATCATCAAGGAGTTCATGCGCTTCAAGGTGCACATGGAGGG
CTCCGTGAACGGCCACGAGTTCGAGATCGAGGGCGAGGGCGAGGGCCGCCCCTACGAGGCCTTTCAGACC
GCTAAGCTGAAGGTGACCAAGGGTGGCCCCCTGCCCTTCGCCTGGGACATCCTGTCCCCTCAGTTCATGT
ACGGCTCCAAGGTCTACATTAAGCACCCAGCCGACATCCCCGACTACTTCAAGCTGTCCTTCCCCGAGGG
CTTCAGGTGGGAGCGCGTGATGAACTTCGAGGACGGCGGCATTATTCACGTTAACCAGGACTCCTCCCTG
CAGGACGGCGTGTTCATCTACAAGGTGAAGCTGCGCGGCACCAACTTCCCCTCCGACGGCCCCGTAATGC
AGAAGAAGACCATGGGCTGGGAGGCCTCCGAGGAGCGGATGTACCCCGAGGACGGCGCCCTGAAGAGCGA
GATCAAGAAGAGGCTGAAGCTGAAGGACGGCGGCCACTACGCCGCCGAGGTCAAGACCACCTACAAGGCC
AAGAAGCCCGTGCAGCTGCCCGGCGCCTACATCGTCGACATCAAGTTGGACATCGTGTCCCACAACGAGG
ACTACACCATCGTGGAACAGTACGAACGCGCCGAGGGCCGCCACTCCACCGGCGGCATGGACGAGCTGTA
CAAGTGACTAGAGGATCCGACACTATAGAATACCTAGACAGTTTGCAGGTCATGTGAATGTTATCGCCAA
CACATTGAATGCTAAACAGATTACCTCCAACGCCTAGATGAAACCAAATTACCCTTGCCTTCTTTTTTTT
TACGCCGTTAATGCAGTTGTGATAGAGACCATGCAACGTCTTCTAAACGGAGACACAAACACATTCGAGT
CGATCAGATCGAAATGACTTGTTCCTGTACCTCGTCACCATCCAGCCACCGTCTGAAATAGACGCAGTTG
CTGGGGCTGACAGGTCCGCCTTCCTCGCACATATCATAGACAGGGCACCGCCCACAAGGCGCCTCCATAA
GGCCACTTGCACTCGGCTCAACTCCCATAAATGAGGTAACAATGCCTCCTTTGGTTGGATCATGGTCGAG
GCGTCGTTGATTGCACGTCCTCGGATCCTGTTTGGGGATGCGCGTCACACGGTACCCCTTGCGCCCATTG
ACCTTGACAGGCTCTACTAAGCCATCGTAGTATAGCACATCCACCAACTGCTGGATATCCGCCTCGCTCA
ACGTCGTATTATTCGTGATGCCGGCGTGGTGGATGAACTTTGCAATGTCCGACACAGTCGGGTACGACTT
GTAACCGGCCGGGAGAGGCAGCAATTGCGGCTTGCCGGGCCTGGTCTTCTTGGCCGGTGCCGGTGCCGCC
GTGTCGTCGTTGGAAATCTCGCCCGCGCTGCGCTTCGTCCCCTTGGAAATATCCTCCGAGTGGGGAATGG
TCCCCTGAACCACGCCCTTCTTGGGATTCTTTTCACGCTGCTGTGCTCCTCCTCCTTGTGCTCCTACTCC
TGGTACTCCAGCACCGCCGCCGTGGGAAGTATATGTCGATTTCTGCTTGATAAAGTCAAACACAATTTCC
TGTAGCTCGTTGATGAAGGCCGTGTCGAGCTCGCCCTCAGTAAACCAGGGGCCACCTGTGGCGCGATCGG
AGGGACGTAGGTTCGCCTTGATGTACATCTTCTTGTTGGGGTGCTCGACGTTCTTCATGCTGGCGATGTA
GCCCTTTTGCTCGAGATACTTGATGCAATGCTTCATAAGCGAGTCGGCCATGTTGAGCTTGTTCTTGATG
GTCCGGTTCCAGATGCCGTCGGCCCCGGCTTCGTCGACCATGGCGTATACCATCATTATTTCGGAGTTGG
GGAGGGAGGTGTACCTTTTGGGAGGAAGGGGAGGTTAGTTGGTGTGCTCGGTTGGCTGTTTCCTGTGTGA
AATTGTTATCCGCTCACAATTCCACACAACATACGAGCCGGAAGCATAAAGTGTAAAGCCTGGGGTGCCT
AATGAGTGAGCTAACTCACATTAATTGCGTTGCGCTCACTGCCCGCTTTCCAGTCGGGAAACCTGTCGTG
CCAGCTGCATTAATGAATCGGCCAACGCGCGGGGAGAGGCGGTTTGTGTATTGGGCGCTCTTCCGCTTCC
TCGCTCACTGACTCGCTGCGCTCGGTCGTTCGGCTGCGGCGAGCGGTATCAGCTCACTCAAAGGCGGTAA
TACGGTTATCCACAGAATCAGGGGATAACGCAGGAAAGAACATGTGAGCAAAAGGCCAGCAAAAGGCCAG
GAACCGTAAAAAGGCCGCGTTGCTGGCGTTTTTCCATAGGCTCCGCCCCCCTGACGAGCATCACAAAAAT
CGACGCTCAAGTCAGAGGTGGCGAAACCCGACAGGACTATAAAGATACCAGGCGTTTCCCCCTGGAAGCT
CCCTCGTGCGCTCTCCTGTTCCGACCCTGCCGCTTACCGGATACCTGTCCGCCTTTCTCCCTTCGGGAAG
CGTGGCGCTTTCTCATAGCTCACGCT
Features (pLannotate 1.2.2; 20 found; start..end, strand, type, name):
    554..1414    -  CDS            AmpR: β-lactamase; bla; confers resistance to ampicillin, carbenicillin, and related antibiotics
   1415..1519    -  promoter       AmpR promoter: bla
   1546..2888    -  rep_origin     2μ ori: yeast 2μ plasmid origin of replication
   2956..2991    +  CDS            rop (fragment): Rop protein, which maintains plasmids at low copy number; rop
   3093..3142    +  misc_feature   bom (fragment): basis of mobility region from pBR322
   3150..3365    +  promoter       URA3 promoter: S. cerevisiae URA3
   3366..4169    +  CDS            URA3: orotidine-5'-phosphate decarboxylase, required for uracil biosynthesis; S. cerevisiae URA3; yeast auxotrophic marker, counterselectable with 5-fluoroorotic acid (5-FOA)
   4248..4299    +  misc_feature   bom (fragment): basis of mobility region from pBR322
   4327..4755    -  rep_origin     f1 ori (sequence partly withheld): f1 bacteriophage origin of replication; arrow indicates direction of (+) strand synthesis
   4759..4893    -  CDS            lacZα (fragment): LacZα fragment of β-galactosidase; lacZ fragment
   4917..5243    -  CDS            YCTB_SCHPO (fragment): Experimental evidence at protein level: Swiss-Prot protein existence level 1. From Schizosaccharomyces pombe (strain 972 / ATCC 24843) (Fission yeast).
   5312..5392    -  CDS            ENT3 (fragment): ENT3_YEAST - Experimental evidence at protein level: Swiss-Prot protein existence level 1. Involved in the recruitment of clathrin to the Golgi network and endosomes to form clathrin coated vesicles. Plays a role in the trafficking of clathrin between the Golgi network and endosomes. Binds to membranes enriched in phosphatidylinositol-3,5-bisphosphate (PtdIns(3,5)P2) and, in association with VPS27, is involved in protein sorting at the multivesicular body (MVB). From Saccharomyces cerevisiae (strain ATCC 204508 / S288c) (Baker's yeast).
   6956..7741    +  CDS            rae1 (fragment): RAE1_SCHPO - Experimental evidence at protein level: Swiss-Prot protein existence level 1. Required for mitotic cell growth as well as for spore germination. Functions in cell cycle progression through trafficking of proteins required for mitosis. Has a role in the mRNA export process. From Schizosaccharomyces pombe (strain 972 / ATCC 24843) (Fission yeast).
   7795..8139    +  CDS            rae1 (fragment): RAE1_SCHPO - Experimental evidence at protein level: Swiss-Prot protein existence level 1. Required for mitotic cell growth as well as for spore germination. Functions in cell cycle progression through trafficking of proteins required for mitosis. Has a role in the mRNA export process. From Schizosaccharomyces pombe (strain 972 / ATCC 24843) (Fission yeast).
   8182..8889    +  CDS            mApple: mApple is a basic (constitutively fluorescent) red fluorescent protein published in 2008, derived from Discosoma sp.. It is reported to be a rapidly-maturing monomer with high acid sensitivity.
  10146..10168   -  protein_bind   lac operator (fragment): The lac repressor binds to the lac operator to inhibit transcription in E. coli. This inhibition can be relieved by adding lactose or isopropyl-β-D-thiogalactopyranoside (IPTG). lac repressor encoded by lacI
  10172..10202   -  promoter       lac promoter: promoter for the E. coli lac operon
  10217..10238   -  protein_bind   CAP binding site: CAP binding activates transcription in the presence of cAMP. E. coli catabolite activator protein
  10251..10343   -  CDS            lacI (fragment): lac repressor; lacI; The lac repressor binds to the lac operator to inhibit transcription in E. coli. This inhibition can be relieved by adding lactose or isopropyl-β-D-thiogalactopyranoside (IPTG).
  10526..383     -  rep_origin     ori (across the origin): high-copy-number ColE1/pMB1/pBR322/pUC origin of replication
