[The description below was written by a language model from this plasmid's Addgene catalogue record and pLannotate feature annotations shown in this document.]
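Description:
csr-1_son-1_mApple is a roughly 10.7 kb plasmid built on the pRS426 yeast–E. coli shuttle backbone and designed to deliver a fluorescent reporter into the filamentous fungus Neurospora crassa. The backbone provides a high-copy ColE1/pUC-type origin and the AmpR β-lactamase gene for propagation and ampicillin selection in E. coli. It also carries the yeast 2μ origin and the URA3 auxotrophic marker, which allow maintenance in Saccharomyces cerevisiae, plus an f1 origin and remnants of the lacZα/lac promoter cloning region. The repository lists the vector type as bacterial expression, but the stated purpose and parts point to use in Neurospora.

The payload is the N. crassa gene NCU04288 (SON-1), recorded as a 3,032 bp insert, fused at its C terminus to the monomeric red fluorescent protein mApple and driven by the NCU04502 promoter. In the feature table the SON-1 coding region appears as two fragments with homology to fission yeast rae1, an mRNA export factor, lying directly upstream of the mApple ORF. The promoter itself is not annotated. The selectable marker is given as cyclosporin A, and the plasmid name refers to csr-1. This suggests targeting to the csr-1 locus, where disruption confers cyclosporin A resistance, although the record does not describe this explicitly. The unannotated regions and short fungal homology hits flanking the cassette may correspond to csr-1 flanks, but the table does not identify them. The construct marks the nuclear envelope and was used to test the fluorescent properties of mApple for live-cell imaging in N. crassa.
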