Addgene plasmid #191741: csr-1_son-1_mApple
Purpose: Test fluorescent properties in Neurospora crassa. Nuclear envelope fluorescent reporter.
Depositing lab: Jay C Dunlap. Depositing organization: Dartmouth College and Medical School. Publication: Optimized fluorescent proteins for 4-color and photoconvertible live-cell imaging in Neurospora crassa. Wang Z, Bartholomai BM, Loros JJ, Dunlap JC. Fungal Genet Biol. 2022 Dec 5:103763. doi: 10.1016/j.fgb.2022.103763. PubMed 36481248.
Backbone
  Vector backbone: pRS426
  Total vector size (bp): 10742
  Vector type: Bacterial Expression
  Selectable markers: Cyclosporin A
Growth in bacteria
  Bacterial resistance: Ampicillin, 100 μg/mL
  Growth temperature: 37°C
  Growth strain: DH5alpha
  Copy number: Unknown
Gene/Insert
  Gene/Insert name: NCU04288 (alt name: SON-1)
  Species: Neurospora crassa
  Insert size (bp): 3032
  Entrez Gene: NCU04288 (a.k.a. NCU04288)
  Tag / fusion protein: mApple (C terminal on insert); NCU04502 promoter (N terminal on insert)
Terms and licenses: Academic/Nonprofit Terms; Industry Terms: Not Available to Industry
How to cite: csr-1_son-1_mApple was a gift from Jay C Dunlap (Addgene plasmid # 191741 ; http://n2t.net/addgene:191741 ; RRID:Addgene_191741)
